>Addgene plasmid #204185 | pRegev_D4.34C>G | addgene full sequence | sequence record 404986 | Addgene Partial NGS Result
CCACCTGACGTCGACGGATCGGGAGATCCCAGTGTGGTGGTACTTACTTGTACAGCTCGTCCATGCCGAG
AGTGATCCCGGCGGCGGTCACGAACTCCAGCAGGACCATGTGATCGCGCTTCTCGTTGGGGTCTTTGCTC
AGGGCGGACTGGGTGCTCAGGTAGTGGTTGTCGGGCAGCAGCACGGGGCCGTCGCCGATGGGGGTGTTCT
GCTGGTAGTGGTCGGCGAGCTGCACGCTGCCGTCCTCGATGTTGTGGCGGATCTTGAAGTTCGCCTTGAT
GCCGTTCTTCTGCTTGTCGGCCATGATATAGACGTTGTGGCTGTTGTAGTTGTACTCCAGCTTGTGCCCC
AGGATGTTGCCGTCCTCCTTGAAGTCGATGCCCTTCAGCTCGATGCGGTTCACCAGGGTGTCGCCCTCGA
ACTTCACCTCGGCGCGGGTCTTGTAGTTGCCGTCGTCCTTGAAGAAGATGGTGCGCTCCTGGACGTAGCC
TTCGGGCATGGCGGACTTGAAGAAGTCGTGCTGCTTCATGTGGTCGGGGTAGCGGCTGAAGCACTGCACG
CCGTAGGTCAGGGTGGTCACGAGGGTGGGCCAGGGCACGGGCAGCTTGCCGGTGGTGCAGATGAACTTCA
GGGTCAGCTTGCCGTAGGTGGCATCGCCCTCGCCCTCGCCAGACACGCTGAACTTGTGGCCGTTTACGTC
GCCGTCCAGCTCGACCAGGATGGGCACCACCCCGGTGAACAGCTCCTCGCCCTTGCTCACCATGGTGGCC
TCACGACACCTGAAATGGAAGAAAAAAACTTTGAACCACTGTCTGAGGCTTGAGAATGAACCAAGATCCA
AACTCAAAAAGGGCAAATTCCAAGGAGAATTACATCAAGTGCCAAGCTGGCCTAACTTCAGTCTCCACCC
ACTCAGTGTGGGGAAACTCCATCGCATAAAACCCCTCCCCCCAACCTAAAGACGACGTACTCCAAAAGCT
CGAGAACTAATCGAGGTGCCTGGACGGCGCCCGGTACTCCGTGGAGTCACATGAAGCGACGGCTGAGGAC
GGAAAGGCCCTTTTCCTTTGTGTGGGTGACTCACCCGCCCGCTCTCCCGAGCGCCGCGTCCTCCATTTTG
AGCTCCCTGCAGCAGGGCCGGGAAGCGGCCATCTTTCCGCTCACGCAACTGGTGCCGACCGGGCCAGCCT
TGCCGCCCAGGGCGGGGCGATACACGGCGGCGCGAGGCCAGGCACCAGAGCAGGCCGGCCAGCTTGAGAC
TACCCCCGTCCGATTCTCGGTGGCCGCGCTCGCAGGCCCCGCCTCGCCGAACATGTGCGCTGGGACGCAC
GGGCCCCGTCGCCGCCCGCGGCCCCAAAAACCGAAATACCAGTGTGCAGATCTTGGCCCGCATTTACAAG
ACTATCTTGCCAGAAAAAAAGCGTCGCAGCAGGTCATCAAAAATTTTAAATGGCTAGAGACTTATCGAAA
GCAGCGAGACAGGCGCGAAGGTGCCACCAGATTCGCACGCGGCGGCCCCAGCGCCCAGGCCAGGCCTCAA
CTCAAGCACGAGGCGAAGGGGCTCCTTAAGCGCAAGGCCTCGAACTCTCCCACCCACTTCCAACCCGAAG
CTCGGGATCAAGAATCACGTACTGCAGCCAGGTGGAAGTAATTCAAGGCACGCAAGGGCCATAACCCGTA
AAGAGGCCAGGCCCGCGGGAACCACACACGGCACTTACCTGTGTTCTGGCGGCAAACCCGTTGCGAAAAA
GAACGTTCACGGCGACTACTGCACTTATATACGGTTCTCCCCCACCCTCGGGAAAAAGGCGGAGCCAGTA
CACGACATCACTTTCCCAGTTTACCCCGCGCCACCTTCTCTAGGCACCGGTTCAATTGCCGACCCCTCCC
CCCAACTTCTCGGGGACTGTGGGCGATGTGCGCTCTGCCCACTGACGGGCACCGGAGCCTACGTAGGAAT
TAATTCGCCAGCACAGTGGTCGAGGTGAGCCCCACGTTCTGCTTCACTCTCCCCATCTCCCCCCCCTCCC
CACCCCCAATTTTGTATTTATTTATTTTTTAATTATTTTGTGCAGCGATGGGGGCGGGGGGGGGGGGGGG
GCGCGCGCCAGGCGGGGCGGGGCGGGGCGAGGGGCGGGGCGGGGCGAGGCGGAGAGGTGCGGCGGCAGCC
AATCAGAGCGGCGCGCTCCGAAAGTTTCCTTTTATGGCGAGGCGGCGGCGGCGGCGGCCCTATAAAAAGC
GAAGCGCGCGGCGGGCGGGAGTCGCTGCGCGCTGCCTTCGCCCCGTGCCCCGCTCCGCCGCCGCCTCGCG
CCGCCCGCCCCGGCTCTGACTGACCGCGTTACTCCCACAGGTGAGCGGGCGGGACGGCCCTTCTCCTCCG
GGCTGTAATTAGCGCTTGGTTTAATGACGGCTTGTTTCTTTTCTGTGGCTGCGTGAAAGCCTTGAGGGGC
TCCGGGAGGGCCCTTTGTGCGGGGGGAGCGGCTCGGGGGGTGCGTGCGTGTGTGTGTGCGTGGGGAGCGC
CGCGTGCGGCTCCGCGCTGCCCGGCGGCTGTGAGCGCTGCGGGCGCGGCGCGGGGCTTTGTGCGCTCCGC
AGTGTGCGCGAGGGGAGCGCGGCCGGGGGCGGTGCCCCGCGGTGCGGGGGGGGCTGCGAGGGGAACAAAG
GCTGCGTGCGGGGTGTGTGCGTGGGGGGGTGAGCAGGGGGTGTGGGCGCGTCGGTCGGGCTGCAACCCCC
CCTGCACCCCCCTCCCCGAGTTGCTGAGCACGGCCCGGCTTCGGGTGCGGGGCTCCGTACGGGGCGTGGC
GCGGGGCTCGCCGTGCCGGGCGGGGGGTGGCGGCAGGTGGGGGTGCCGGGCGGGGCGGGGCCGCCTCGGG
CCGGGGAGGGCTCGGGGGAGGGGCGCGGCGGCCCCCGGAGCGCCGGCGGCTGTCGAGGCGCGGCGAGCCG
CAGCCATTGCCTTTTATGGTAATCGTGCGAGAGGGCGCAGGGACTTCCTTTGTCCCAAATCTGTGCGGAG
CCGAAATCTGGGAGGCGCCGCCGCACCCCCTCTAGCGGGCGCGGGGCGAAGCGGTGCGGCGCCGGCAGGA
AGGAAATGGGCGGGGAGGGCCTTCGTGCGTCGCCGCGCCGCCGTCCCCTTCTCCCTCTCCAGCCTCGGGG
CTGTCCGCGGGGGGACGGCTGCCTTCGGGGGGGACGGGGCAGGGCGGGGTTCGGCTTCTGGCGTGTGACC
GGCGGCTCTAGCGTTTAAACTTAAGCTAATACGACTCACTATAGGGAGCTTGGTACCGCAACCTCAAACA
GACACCATGGTGCACCTGACTCCTGAGGAGAAGTCTGCCGTTACTGCCCTGTGGGGCAAGGTGAACGTGG
ATGAAGTTGGTGGTGAGGCCCTGGGCAGGTTGGTATCAAGGTTACAAGACAGGTTTAAGGAGACCAATAG
AAACTGGGCATATGGAGACAGAGAAGACTCTTGGGTTTCTGATAGGCACTGACTCTCTCTGCCTATGTCT
TTCTCTGCCATCCAGGTTACGCCCCCCACCCTCACCGACATATAATTGGCCTTCCCGCAGTATGCTTCAG
TTAACGATACTACAGTTCCAGGTCTGACTATGGGACCCTTGATGTTTTCTTTCCCCTTCTTTTCTATGGT
TAAGTTCATGTCATAGGAAGGGGAGAAGTAACAGGGTACAGTTTAGAATGGGAAACAGACGAATGATTGC
ATCAGTGTGGAAGTCTCAGGATCGTTTTAGTTTCTTTTATTTGCTGTTCATAACAATTGTTTTCTTTTGT
TTAATTCTTGCTTTCTTTTTTTTTCTTCTCCGCAATTTTTACTATTATACTTAATGCCTTAACATTGTGT
ATAACAAAAGGAAATATCTCTGAGATACATTAAGTAACTTAAAAAAAAACTTTACACAGTCTGCCTAGTA
CATTACTATTTGGAATATATGTGTGCTTATTTGCATATTCATAATCTCCCTACTTTATTTTCTTTTATTT
TTAATTGATACATAATCATTATACATATTTATGGGTTAAAGTGTAATGTTTTAATATCGATACACATATT
GACCAAATCAGGGTAATTTTGCATTTGTAATTTTAAAAAATGCTTTCTTCTTTTAATATACTTTTTTGTT
TATCTTATTTCTAATACTTTCCCTAATCTCTTTCTTTCAGGGCAATAATGATACAATGTATCATGCCTCT
TTGCACCATTCTAAAGAATAACAGTGATAATTTCTGGGTTAAGGCAATAGCAATATTTCTGCATATAAAT
ATTTCTGCATATAAATTGTAACTGATGTAAGAGGTTTCATATTGCTAATAGCAGCTACAATCCAGCTACC
ATTCTGCTTTTATTTTATGGTTGGGATAAGGCTGGATTATTCTGAGTCCAAGCTAGGCCCTTTTGCTAAT
CATGTTCATACCTCTTATCTTCCTCCCACAGCTCCTGGGCAACGTGCTGGTCTGTGTGCTGGCCCATCAC
TTTGGCAAAGAATTCACCCCACCAGTGCAGGCTGCCTATCAGAAAGTGGTGGCTGGTGTGGCTAATGCCC
TGGCCCACAAGTATCACTAAGCTCGCTCTAGACTAGACGATTAAATTACATTATAGGGCCCGTTTAAACC
CGCTGATCAGCCTCGACTGTGCCTTCTAGTTGCCAGCCATCTGTTGTTTGCCCCTCCCCCGTGCCTTCCT
TGACCCTGGAAGGTGCCACTCCCACTGTCCTTTCCTAATAAAATGAGGAAATTGCATCGCATTGTCTGAG
TAGGTGTCATTCTATTCTGGGGGGTGGGGTGGGGCAGGACAGCAAGGGGGAGGATTGGGAAGACAATAGC
AGGCATGCTGGGGATGCGGTGGGCTCTATGGCTTCTGAGGCGGAAAGAACCAGCTGGGGCTCTAGGGGGT
ATCCCC
[124 nt withheld, positions 4907-5030]
C
[91 nt withheld, positions 5032-5122]
A
[49 nt withheld, positions 5124-5172]
CCTTTGACGTTGGAGTCCACGTTCTTT
[37 nt withheld, positions 5200-5236]
ACCCTATCTCGGTCTATTCTTTTGATTTATAAGGGATTTTGCCGATTTCGGCCTATTGGTTAAAAAATGA
GCTGATTTAACAAAAATTTAACGCGAATTAATTCTGTGGAATGTGTGTCAGTTAGGGTGTGGAAAGTCCC
CAGGCTCCCCAGCAGGCAGAAGTATGCAAAGCATGCATCTCAATTAGTCAGCAACCAGGTGTGGAAAGTC
CCCAGGCTCCCCAGCAGGCAGAAGTATGCAAAGCATGCATCTCAATTAGTCAGCAACCATAGTCCCGCCC
CTAACTCCGCCCATCCCGCCCCTAACTCCGCCCAGTTCCGCCCATTCTCCGCCCCATGGCTGACTAATTT
TTTTTATTTATGCAGAGGCCGAGGCCGCCTCTGCCTCTGAGCTATTCCAGAAGTAGTGAGGAGGCTTTTT
TGGAGGCCTAGGCTTTTGCAAAAAGCTCCCGGGAGCTTGTATATCCATTTTCGGATCTGATCAGCACGTG
TTGACAATTAATCATCGGCATAGTATATCGGCATAGTATAATACGACAAGGTGAGGAACTAAACCATGGC
CAAGTTGACCAGTGCCGTTCCGGTGCTCACCGCGCGCGACGTCGCCGGAGCGGTCGAGTTCTGGACCGAC
CGGCTCGGGTTCTCCCGGGACTTCGTGGAGGACGACTTCGCCGGTGTGGTCCGGGACGACGTGACCCTGT
TCATCAGCGCGGTCCAGGACCAGGTGGTGCCGGACAACACCCTGGCCTGGGTGTGGGTGCGCGGCCTGGA
CGAGCTGTACGCCGAGTGGTCGGAGGTCGTGTCCACGAACTTCCGGGACGCCTCCGGGCCGGCCATGACC
GAGATCGGCGAGCAGCCGTGGGGGCGGGAGTTCGCCCTGCGCGACCCGGCCGGCAACTGCGTGCACTTCG
TGGCCGAGGAGCAGGACTGACACGTGCTACGAGATTTCGATTCCACCGCCGCCTTCTATGAAAGGTTGGG
CTTCGGAATCGTTTTCCGGGACGCCGGCTGGATGATCCTCCAGCGCGGGGATCTCATGCTGGAGTTCTTC
GCCCACCCCAACTTGTTTATTGCAGCTTATAATGGTTACAAATAAAGCAATAGCATCACAAATTTCACAA
ATAAAGCATTTTTTTCACTGCATTCTAGTTGTGGTTTGTCCAAACTCATCAATGTATCTTATCATGTCTG
TATACCGTCGACCTCTAGCTAGAGCTTGGCGTAATCATGGTCATAGCTGTTTCCTGTGTGAAATTGTTAT
CCGCTCACAATTCCACACAACATACGAGCCGGAAGCATAAAGTGTAAAGCCTGGGGTGCCTAATGAGTGA
GCTAACTCACATTAATTGCGTTGCGCTCACTGCCCGCTTTCCAGTCGGGAAACCTGTCGTGCCAGCTGCA
TTAATGAATCGGCCAACGCGCGGGGAGAGGCGGTTTGCGTATTGGGCGCTCTTCCGCTTCCTCGCTCACT
GACTCGCTGCGCTCGGTCGTTCGGCTGCGGCGAGCGGTATCAGCTCACTCAAAGGCGGTAATACGGTTAT
CCACAGAATCAGGGGATAACGCAGGAAAGAACATGTGAGCAAAAGGCCAGCAAAAGGCCAGGAACCGTAA
AAAGGCCGCGTTGCTGGCGTTTTTCCATAGGCTCCGCCCCCCTGACGAGCATCACAAAAATCGACGCTCA
AGTCAGAGGTGGCGAAACCCGACAGGACTATAAAGATACCAGGCGTTTCCCCCTGGAAGCTCCCTCGTGC
GCTCTCCTGTTCCGACCCTGCCGCTTACCGGATACCTGTCCGCCTTTCTCCCTTCGGGAAGCGTGGCGCT
TTCTCATAGCTCACGCTGTAGGTATCTCAGTTCGGTGTAGGTCGTTCGCTCCAAGCTGGGCTGTGTGCAC
GAACCCCCCGTTCAGCCCGACCGCTGCGCCTTATCCGGTAACTATCGTCTTGAGTCCAACCCGGTAAGAC
ACGACTTATCGCCACTGGCAGCAGCCACTGGTAACAGGATTAGCAGAGCGAGGTATGTAGGCGGTGCTAC
AGAGTTCTTGAAGTGGTGGCCTAACTACGGCTACACTAGAAGAACAGTATTTGGTATCTGCGCTCTGCTG
AAGCCAGTTACCTTCGGAAAAAGAGTTGGTAGCTCTTGATCCGGCAAACAAACCACCGCTGGTAGCGGTG
GTTTTTTTGTTTGCAAGCAGCAGATTACGCGCAGAAAAAAAGGATCTCAAGAAGATCCTTTGATCTTTTC
TACGGGGTCTGACGCTCAGTGGAACGAAAACTCACGTTAAGGGATTTTGGTCATGAGATTATCAAAAAGG
ATCTTCACCTAGATCCTTTTAAATTAAAAATGAAGTTTTAAATCAATCTAAAGTATATATGAGTAAACTT
GGTCTGACAGTTACCAATGCTTAATCAGTGAGGCACCTATCTCAGCGATCTGTCTATTTCGTTCATCCAT
AGTTGCCTGACTCCCCGTCGTGTAGATAACTACGATACGGGAGGGCTTACCATCTGGCCCCAGTGCTGCA
ATGATACCGCGAGACCCACGCTCACCGGCTCCAGATTTATCAGCAATAAACCAGCCAGCCGGAAGGGCCG
AGCGCAGAAGTGGTCCTGCAACTTTATCCGCCTCCATCCAGTCTATTAATTGTTGCCGGGAAGCTAGAGT
AAGTAGTTCGCCAGTTAATAGTTTGCGCAACGTTGTTGCCATTGCTACAGGCATCGTGGTGTCACGCTCG
TCGTTTGGTATGGCTTCATTCAGCTCCGGTTCCCAACGATCAAGGCGAGTTACATGATCCCCCATGTTGT
GCAAAAAAGCGGTTAGCTCCTTCGGTCCTCCGATCGTTGTCAGAAGTAAGTTGGCCGCAGTGTTATCACT
CATGGTTATGGCAGCACTGCATAATTCTCTTACTGTCATGCCATCCGTAAGATGCTTTTCTGTGACTGGT
GAGTACTCAACCAAGTCATTCTGAGAATAGTGTATGCGGCGACCGAGTTGCTCTTGCCCGGCGTCAATAC
GGGATAATACCGCGCCACATAGCAGAACTTTAAAAGTGCTCATCATTGGAAAACGTTCTTCGGGGCGAAA
ACTCTCAAGGATCTTACCGCTGTTGAGATCCAGTTCGATGTAACCCACTCGTGCACCCAACTGATCTTCA
GCATCTTTTACTTTCACCAGCGTTTCTGGGTGAGCAAAAACAGGAAGGCAAAATGCCGCAAAAAAGGGAA
TAAGGGCGACACGGAAATGTTGAATACTCATACTCTTCCTTTTTCAATATTATTGAAGCATTTATCAGGG
TTATTGTCTCATGAGCGGATACATATTTGAATGTATTTAGAAAAATAAACAAATAGGGGTTCCGCGCACA
TTTCCCCGAAAAGTG
Features (pLannotate 1.2.2; 25 found; start..end, strand, type, name):
     44..763     -  CDS            EGFP: the original enhanced GFP (Yang et al., 1996) mammalian codon-optimized
    771..1949    -  promoter       EF-1α promoter: strong constitutive promoter for human elongation factor EF-1α
   1980..2257    +  promoter       chicken β-actin promoter: No description available
   2258..3231    +  intron         chimeric intron: chimera between introns from chicken β-actin and rabbit β-globin
   3247..3265    +  promoter       T7 promoter: promoter for bacteriophage T7 RNA polymerase
   3297..3392    +  CDS            HBB (fragment): HBB_GORGO - Experimental evidence at protein level: Swiss-Prot protein existence level 1. Involved in oxygen transport from the lung to the various peripheral tissues. From Gorilla gorilla gorilla (Western lowland gorilla).
   3393..3479    +  intron         chimeric intron (fragment): chimera between introns from human β-globin and immunoglobulin heavy chain genes
   3598..3680    +  intron         β-globin intron (fragment): internally truncated intron from human β-globin
   4051..4441    +  intron         β-globin intron (fragment): internally truncated intron from human β-globin
   4445..4567    +  CDS            HBB: HBB_COLGU - Experimental evidence at transcript level: Swiss-Prot protein existence level 2. Involved in oxygen transport from the lung to the various peripheral tissues. From Colobus guereza (Mantled guereza) (Eastern black-and-white colobus monkey).
   4637..4861    +  polyA_signal   bGH poly(A) signal: bovine growth hormone polyadenylation signal
   4865..4886    +  promoter       SV40 promoter (fragment): SV40 enhancer and early promoter
   4907..5335    +  rep_origin     f1 ori (sequence partly withheld): f1 bacteriophage origin of replication; arrow indicates direction of (+) strand synthesis
   5349..5678    +  promoter       SV40 promoter: SV40 enhancer and early promoter
   5726..5773    +  promoter       EM7 promoter: synthetic bacterial promoter&nbsp
   5792..6166    +  CDS            BleoR: antibiotic-binding protein; Sh ble from Streptoalloteichus hindustanus; confers resistance to bleomycin, phleomycin, and Zeocin™
   6176..6301    +  CDS            ble (fragment): BLE_KLEPN - Experimental evidence at protein level: Swiss-Prot protein existence level 1. Binding protein with a strong affinity to the bleomycin family of antibiotics. Binds to CL990; an antimitotic-antibiotic compound. From Klebsiella pneumoniae.
   6296..6417    +  polyA_signal   SV40 poly(A) signal: SV40 polyadenylation signal
   6490..6506    -  protein_bind   lac operator: The lac repressor binds to the lac operator to inhibit transcription in E. coli. This inhibition can be relieved by adding lactose or isopropyl-β-D-thiogalactopyranoside (IPTG). lac repressor encoded by lacI
   6514..6544    -  promoter       lac promoter: promoter for the E. coli lac operon
   6559..6580    -  protein_bind   CAP binding site: CAP binding activates transcription in the presence of cAMP. E. coli catabolite activator protein
   6593..6685    -  CDS            lacI (fragment): lac repressor; lacI; The lac repressor binds to the lac operator to inhibit transcription in E. coli. This inhibition can be relieved by adding lactose or isopropyl-β-D-thiogalactopyranoside (IPTG).
   6868..7456    -  rep_origin     ori: high-copy-number ColE1/pMB1/pBR322/pUC origin of replication
   7627..8487    -  CDS            AmpR: β-lactamase; bla; confers resistance to ampicillin, carbenicillin, and related antibiotics
   8488..8592    -  promoter       AmpR promoter: bla
