[The description below was written by a language model from this plasmid's Addgene catalogue record and pLannotate feature annotations shown in this document.]
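Description:
pRegev_D4.34C>G is a mammalian expression and synthetic-biology plasmid of about 8.6 kb, built on the pRegev_ExonSkip_LandingPad backbone, that serves as an exon-skipping splicing reporter. It is propagated in E. coli through a high-copy ColE1/pUC-type origin with ampicillin selection (AmpR under its own bla promoter), and also carries an f1 origin. For selection in mammalian cells it contains a Zeocin resistance cassette in which BleoR is driven by the SV40 early promoter, with an EM7 bacterial promoter upstream and an SV40 polyadenylation signal downstream.

The payload is a beta-globin splicing minigene transcribed from a truncated CAG promoter, annotated as the chicken β-actin promoter followed by its chimeric intron. Downstream of a T7 promoter site (listed as the 5′ sequencing primer site), the feature table shows an HBB exon fragment, β-globin-derived intron segments, a second HBB exon and a bGH poly(A) signal. The unannotated gap between the intron fragments is presumably where the 76 bp synthetic middle exon D4 sits, inserted by Gibson cloning. This variant differs from the parental pRegev_D4 by a single C>G substitution at position 34 of that exon. Comparing inclusion versus skipping of the test exon between the two constructs reports how one nucleotide change affects splicing. A separate, divergently oriented EF-1α promoter drives EGFP; the record does not state its role, but it would provide a marker of plasmid-bearing cells independent of the minigene. The plasmid comes from work on deciphering RNA splicing logic with interpretable machine learning, where such point mutants would serve to test individual sequence effects.
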