Addgene plasmid #204185: pRegev_D4.34C>G
Purpose: pRegev_D4 with single C>G mutation.
Depositing lab: Oded Regev. Depositing organization: New York University. Publication: Deciphering RNA splicing logic with interpretable machine learning. Liao SE, Sudarshan M, Regev O. Proc Natl Acad Sci U S A. 2023 Oct 10;120(41):e2221165120. doi: 10.1073/pnas.2221165120. Epub 2023 Oct 5. PubMed 37796983.
Backbone
  Vector backbone: pRegev_ExonSkip_LandingPad
  Backbone manufacturer: Regev Group (NYU)
  Total vector size (bp): 8612
  Vector type: Mammalian Expression, Synthetic Biology
  Selectable markers: Zeocin
Growth in bacteria
  Bacterial resistance: Ampicillin, 100 μg/mL
  Growth temperature: 37°C
  Growth strain: DH5alpha
  Copy number: Unknown
Gene/Insert
  Gene/Insert name: Exon D4 with 34C>G mutation in beta globin splicing minigene
  Species: Synthetic
  Insert size (bp): 76
  Mutation: 34C>G mutation
  Promoter: Truncated CAG
  Cloning method: Gibson Cloning
  Sequencing primers: 5′ T7; 3′ BGH Reverse
Resource information
  A portion of this plasmid was derived from a plasmid made by: Minigene design from Kristen Lynch (SA Smith and KW Lynch, "Cell-based splicing of minigenes." (2014)). Backbone design modified from Georg Seelig (AB Rosenberg et al, "Learning the sequence determinants of alternative splicing from millions of random sequences." (2015)).
Terms and licenses: Academic/Nonprofit Terms; Industry Terms: Not Available to Industry
How to cite: pRegev_D4.34C>G was a gift from Oded Regev (Addgene plasmid # 204185 ; http://n2t.net/addgene:204185 ; RRID:Addgene_204185)
