>Addgene plasmid #204185 | pRegev_D4.34C>G | depositor partial sequence | sequence record 396418 | Exon D4 with 34C>G mutation
ACGCCCCCCACCCTCACCGACATATAATTGGCCTTCCCGCAGTATGCTTCAGTTAACGATACTACAGTTC
